Addgene plasmid #84188: pFGC5941-PacI-ath-STTM867
Purpose: target miRNA867 for destruction in Arabidopsis thaliana
Depositing lab: Guiliang Tang. Depositing organization: Michigan Technological University. Publication: Construction of short tandem target mimic (STTM) to block the functions of plant and animal microRNAs. Tang G, Yan J, Gu Y, Qiao M, Fan R, Mao Y, Tang X. Methods. 2012 Oct;58(2):118-25. doi: 10.1016/j.ymeth.2012.10.006. Epub 2012 Oct 23. PubMed 23098881.
Backbone
  Vector backbone: pFGC5941-PacI
  Backbone manufacturer: Guiliang Tang (Addgene plasmid # 44182)
  Backbone size w/o insert (bp): 8608
  Vector type: Plant Expression
  Selectable markers: Basta
Growth in bacteria
  Bacterial resistance: Chloramphenicol and Kanamycin, 25 & 50 μg/mL
  Growth temperature: 37°C
  Growth strain: DH5alpha
  Copy number: High Copy
Gene/Insert
  Gene/Insert name: STTM867
  Species: A. thaliana (mustard weed)
  Insert size (bp): 2846
  Promoter: 2x35S
  Cloning method: Restriction Enzyme; 5′ cloning site PacI (not destroyed); 3′ cloning site PacI (not destroyed)
  Sequencing primers: 5′ CACTATCCTTCGCAAGACCCTTCC; 3′ CAACACATGAGCGAAACCCTATAA
Terms and licenses: Academic/Nonprofit Terms; Industry Terms: Not Available to Industry
Depositor comments: The insert within this plasmid contains a 2x35S promoter, STTM, T35S and CmR. The STTM sequence in the plasmid contains discrepancies compared to the reference sequence. According to the depositing lab, these mutations should not affect plasmid function.
How to cite: pFGC5941-PacI-ath-STTM867 was a gift from Guiliang Tang (Addgene plasmid # 84188 ; http://n2t.net/addgene:84188 ; RRID:Addgene_84188)
