[The description below was written by a language model from this plasmid's Addgene catalogue record and pLannotate feature annotations shown in this document.]
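Description:
pFGC5941-PacI-ath-STTM867 is a plant expression binary vector designed to knock down miR867 function in Arabidopsis thaliana using the short tandem target mimic (STTM) approach. It is built on the pFGC5941-PacI backbone, a T-DNA vector whose features include nopaline-type left and right border repeats, the pVS1 origin with its RepA and StaA proteins (elements that typically support replication and stable maintenance in Agrobacterium), and a ColE1/pBR322-type origin with a bom site for high-copy propagation in E. coli. A kanamycin resistance gene sits on the backbone outside the borders. A second bacterial marker, chloramphenicol acetyltransferase, comes in with the insert, so the plasmid is selected on both antibiotics.

The payload is a roughly 2.8 kb cassette cloned into a PacI site that is retained on both sides. According to the depositor it comprises a 2x35S promoter, the STTM sequence, the 35S terminator and the CmR gene. The annotation agrees with this, showing an enhanced CaMV 35S promoter spanning the sequence origin, followed by a short unannotated interval where the STTM presumably lies, and then the CaMV poly(A) signal. An STTM transcript generally carries two imperfect miRNA binding sites joined by a short spacer, which sequester the target miRNA and promote its degradation, relieving repression of its natural targets. Within the T-DNA, a bar gene driven by the mannopine synthase promoter and terminator confers Basta (phosphinothricin) resistance for selecting transgenic plants. An OCS terminator remaining from the parental vector lies downstream of the insert. The depositor notes that the STTM region differs from the reference sequence at some positions, but reports that these changes should not affect function.
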