Features (pLannotate 1.2.2; 30 found; start..end, strand, type, name):
      1..346     +  promoter       CaMV 35S promoter: strong constitutive promoter from cauliflower mosaic virus
    298..344     +  promoter       minimal CaMV 35S promoter: minimal 35S promoter from cauliflower mosaic virus
    507..683     +  polyA_signal   CaMV poly(A) signal: cauliflower mosaic virus polyadenylation signal
   1245..1263    -  promoter       SP6 promoter: promoter for bacteriophage SP6 RNA polymerase
   1328..1987    -  CDS            CmR: chloramphenicol acetyltransferase; cat; confers resistance to chloramphenicol
   1988..2024    -  promoter       cat promoter (fragment): promoter of the E. coli cat gene encoding chloramphenicol acetyltransferase
   2024..2052    -  promoter       tet promoter: E. coli promoter for tetracycline efflux protein gene
   2114..2282    -  rep_origin     ori (fragment): high-copy-number ColE1/pMB1/pBR322/pUC origin of replication
   2285..2307    +  rep_origin     ori (fragment): high-copy-number ColE1/pMB1/pBR322/pUC origin of replication
   2358..2399    +  rep_origin     ori (fragment): high-copy-number ColE1/pMB1/pBR322/pUC origin of replication
   2407..2431    +  rep_origin     ori (fragment): high-copy-number ColE1/pMB1/pBR322/pUC origin of replication
   2480..3187    +  terminator     OCS terminator: octopine synthase terminator
   3188..3208    +  misc_feature   MCS (fragment): pUC18/19 multiple cloning site
   3211..3365    +  CDS            lacZα (fragment): LacZα fragment of β-galactosidase; lacZ fragment
   3431..3455    +  misc_feature   RB T-DNA repeat: right border repeat from nopaline C58 T-DNA
   3795..4196    +  CDS            Y4CG_SINFN (fragment): Protein inferred from homology: Swiss-Prot protein existence level 3. From Sinorhizobium fredii (strain NBRC 101917 / NGR234).
   4756..5385    +  CDS            pVS1 StaA: stability protein from the Pseudomonas plasmid pVS1 (Heeb et al., 2000)
   5814..6887    +  CDS            pVS1 RepA: replication protein from the Pseudomonas plasmid pVS1 (Heeb et al., 2000)
   6953..7147    +  rep_origin     pVS1 oriV: origin of replication for the Pseudomonas plasmid pVS1 (Heeb et al., 2000)
   7350..7389    +  CDS            rop (fragment): Rop protein, which maintains plasmids at low copy number; rop
   7491..7631    +  misc_feature   bom: basis of mobility region from pBR322
   7817..8405    -  rep_origin     ori: high-copy-number ColE1/pMB1/pBR322/pUC origin of replication
   8492..9286    -  CDS            KanR: aminoglycoside phosphotransferase; aphA-3; confers resistance to kanamycin
   9711..9735    +  misc_feature   LB T-DNA repeat: left border repeat from nopaline C58 T-DNA
   9821..10073   -  terminator     MAS terminator: mannopine synthase terminator
  10086..10634   -  CDS            bar: PAT_STRHY - Experimental evidence at protein level: Swiss-Prot protein existence level 1. Inactivates phosphinothricin (PPT) by transfer of an acetyl group from acetyl CoA. Can also acetylate demethylphosphinothricin but not PTT or glutamate. This enzyme is an effector of phosphinothricin tripeptide (PTT or bialaphos) resistance. From Streptomyces hygroscopicus. Introduced by genetic manipulation and expressed in glufosinate-tolerant maize by Dekalb Genetics.
  10640..11020   -  promoter       MAS promoter: mannopine synthase promoter (Velten et al., 1984)
  11066..11107   -  rep_origin     ori (fragment): high-copy-number ColE1/pMB1/pBR322/pUC origin of replication
  11212..11230   +  promoter       T7 promoter: promoter for bacteriophage T7 RNA polymerase
  11251..11298   +  promoter       CaMV 35S promoter (enhanced) (fragment): cauliflower mosaic virus 35S promoter with a duplicated enhancer region
>Addgene plasmid #84188 | pFGC5941-PacI-ath-STTM867 | addgene full sequence | sequence record 167534 | Addgene NGS Result
TGAGACTTTTCAACAAAGGGTAATTTCGGGAAACCTCCTCGGATTCCATTGCCCAGCTATCTGTCACTTC
ATCGAAAGGACAGTGGAAAAGGAAGGTGGCTCCTACAAATGCCATCATTGCGATAAAGGAAAGGCTATCA
TTCAAGATGCCTCTGCCGACAGTGGTCCCAAAGATGGACCCCCACCCACGAGGAGCATCGTGGAAAAAGA
AGACGTTCCAACCACGTCTTCAAAGCAAGTGGATTGATGTGACACCTCCACTGACATAAGGGATGACGCA
CAACCCCACTATCCTTCGCAAGACCCTTCCTCTATATAAGGAAGTTCATTTCATTTGGAGAGGACAGCCC
AAGCTTTTCCTAATAAACTGCCGTGTTCAAGTTGTTGTTGTTATGGTCTAATTTAAATATGGTCTAAAGA
AGAAGAATTTCCTAATAAACTGCCATGTTCAAGAATTCGGTACGCTGAAATCACCAGTCTCTCTCTACAA
ATCTATCTCTCTCTATTTTCTCCATAAATAATGTGTGAGTAGTTTCCCGATAAGGGAAATTAGGGTTCTT
ATAGGGTTTCGCTCATGTGTTGAGCATATAAGAGACCCTTAGTATGTATTTGTATTTGTAAAATACTTCT
ATCAATAAAATTTCTAATTCCTAAAACCAAAATCCAGTACTAAAATCCAGATCTCCTAAAGTCCCTATAG
ATCTTTGTCGTGAATATAAACCAGACACGAGACGACTAGACCTGGAGCCCAGACGCCGTTCGAAGCTAGA
AGTACCGCTTAGGCAGGAGGCCGTTAGGGAAAAGATGCTAAGGCAGGGTTGGTTACGTTGACTCCCCCGT
AGGTTTGGTTTAAATATGATGAAGTGGACGGAAGGAAGGAGGAAGACAAGGAAGGATAAGGTTGCAGGCC
CTGTGCAAGGTAAGAAGATGGAAATTTGATAGAGGTACGCTACTATACTTATACTATACGCTAAGGGAAT
GATTGTATTTATACCCTATACCCCCTAATAACCCCTTATCAATTTAAGAAATAATCCGCATAAGCCCCCG
CTTAAAAATTGGTATCGGAGCCATGAATAGGTCTATGACCAAAACTCAAGAGGATAAAACCTCACCAAAA
TACGAAAGAGTCCTTAACTCTAAAGATAAAAGATCTTTCAAGATCAAAACTAGTTCCCTCACACCGGTGA
CGGGGATCGCATGCGACCTCTAGACCATCACATTGGAGCTTCAGCTGCTCGAGTTCTATAGTGTCACCTA
AATCGTATGTGTATGATACATAAGGTTATGTATTAATTGTAGCCGCGTTCTTACGTCGACGTACCAATTA
CGCCCCGCCCTGTCACTCATCGCAGTACTGTTGTAATTCATTAAGCATTCTGCCGACATGGAAGCCATCA
CAAACAGCATGATGAACCTGAATCGCCAGCGGCATCAGCACCTTGTCGCCTTGCGTATAATATTTGCCCA
TGGTGAAAACGGGGGCGAAGAAGTTGTCCATATTGGCCACGTTTAAATCAAAACTGGTGAAACTCACCCA
GGGATTGGCTGAGACGAAAAACATATTCTCAATAAACCCTTTAGGGAAATAGGCCAGGTTTTCACCGTAA
CACGCCACATCTTGCGAATATATGTGTAGAAACTGCCGGAAATCGTCGTGGTATTCACTCCAGAGCGATG
AAAACGTTTCAGCTTGCTCATGGAAAACGGTGTAACAAGGGTGAACACTATCCCATATTACCAGCTCACC
GTCTTTCATTGCCATACGGAACTCCGGATGAGCATTCATCAGGCGGGCAAGAATGTGAATAAAGGCCGGA
TAAAACTTGTGCTTATTTTTCTTTACGGTCTTTAAAAAGGCCGTAATATCCAGCTGAACGGTCTGGTTAT
AGGTACATTGAGCAACTGACTGAAATGCCTCAAAATGTTCTTTACGATGCCATTGGGATATATCAACGGT
GGTACATCCAGTGATTTCTTTCTCCATTTTAGCTTCCTTAGCTCCTGAAAATCTCGATAACTCATTAAAG
CTTATCGATGATAAGCTGTCAAACATGAGAATTTAGCCCGCCTAATGAGCGGGCTTTTTGTTGTGATCCG
CGTTGCTGGCGTTTTTCCATAGGCTCCGCCCCCCTGACGAGCATCACAAAAATCGACGCTCAAGTCAGAG
GTGGCGAAACCCGACAGGACTATAAAGATACCAGGCGTTTCCCCCCTGGAAGCTCCCTCGTGCGCTCTCC
TGTTCCGACCCTGCCGCTTACCGGATACCTGTCCGCCTTTCTTAAAAGGCGGACAGGTATCCGGTAATTT
AACCCGCCTAATGAGCGGGCTTTTTTTTTGTGATCCAAAGGATCTCCTTGAGATCCTTTTTTTCTGCGCG
TAATCTGCTGCTTGCAAACTTAATTAAGAAAGGCGGACAGGTATCCGGTAATCTGCTGCTTGCAAACTTA
ATTAAGACCCGGGACTAGTCCCTAGAGTCCTGCTTTAATGAGATATGCGAGACGCCTATGATCGCATGAT
ATTTGCTTTCAATTCTGTTGTGCACGTTGTAAAAAACCTGAGCATGTGTAGCTCAGATCCTTACCGCCGG
TTTCGGTTCATTCTAATGAATATATCACCCGTTACTATCGTATTTTTATGAATAATATTCTCCGTTCAAT
TTACTGATTGTACCCTACTACTTATATGTACAATATTAAAATGAAAACAATATATTGTGCTGAATAGGTT
TATAGCGACATCTATGATAGAGCGCCACAATAACAAACAATTGCGTTTTATTATTACAAATCCAATTTTA
AAAAAAGCGGCAGAACCGGTCAAACCTAAAAGACTGATTACATAAATCTTATTCAAATTTCAAAAGTGCC
CCAGGGGCTAGTATCTACGACACACCGAGCGGCGAACTAATAACGCTCACTGAAGGGAACTCCGGTTCCC
CGCCGGCGCGCATGGGTGAGATTCCTTGAAGTTGAGTATTGGCCGTCCGCTCTACCGAAAGTTACGGGCA
CCATTCAACCCGGTCCAGCACGGCGGCCGGGTAACCGACTTGCTGCCCCGAGAATTATGCAGCATTTTTT
TGGTGTATGTGGGCCCCAAATGAAGTGCAGGTCAAACCTTGACAGTGACGACAAATCGTTGGGCGGGTCC
AGGGCGAATTTTGCGACAACATGTCGAGGCTCAGCAGGACCTGCAGGCATGCAAGCTTGGCACTGGCCGT
CGTTTTACAACGTCGTGACTGGGAAAACCCTGGCGTTACCCAACTTAATCGCCTTGCAGCACATCCCCCT
TTCGCCAGCTGGCGTAATAGCGAAGAGGCCCGCACCGATCGCCCTTCCCAACAGTTGCGCAGCCTGAATG
GCGAATGCTAGAGCAGCTTGAGCTTGGATCAGATTGTCGTTTCCCGCCTTCAGTTTAAACTATCAGTGTT
TGACAGGATATATTGGCGGGTAAACCTAAGAGAAAAGAGCGTTTATTAGAATAATCGGATATTTAAAAGG
GCGTGAAAAGGTTTATCCGTTCGTCCATTTGTATGTGCATGCCAACCACAGGGTTCCCCTCGGGATCAAA
GTACTTTGATCCAACCCCTCCGCTGCTATAGTGCAGTCGGCTTCTGACGTTCAGTGCAGCCGTCTTCTGA
AAACGACATGTCGCACAAGTCCTAAGTTACGCGACAGGCTGCCGCCCTGCCCTTTTCCTGGCGTTTTCTT
GTCGCGTGTTTTAGTCGCATAAAGTAGAATACTTGCGACTAGAACCGGAGACATTACGCCATGAACAAGA
GCGCCGCCGCTGGCCTGCTGGGCTATGCCCGCGTCAGCACCGACGACCAGGACTTGACCAACCAACGGGC
CGAACTGCACGCGGCCGGCTGCACCAAGCTGTTTTCCGAGAAGATCACCGGCACCAGGCGCGACCGCCCG
GAGCTGGCCAGGATGCTTGACCACCTACGCCCTGGCGACGTTGTGACAGTGACCAGGCTAGACCGCCTGG
CCCGCAGCACCCGCGACCTACTGGACATTGCCGAGCGCATCCAGGAGGCCGGCGCGGGCCTGCGTAGCCT
GGCAGAGCCGTGGGCCGACACCACCACGCCGGCCGGCCGCATGGTGTTGACCGTGTTCGCCGGCATTGCC
GAGTTCGAGCGTTCCCTAATCATCGACCGCACCCGGAGCGGGCGCGAGGCCGCCAAGGCCCGAGGCGTGA
AGTTTGGCCCCCGCCCTACCCTCACCCCGGCACAGATCGCGCACGCCCGCGAGCTGATCGACCAGGAAGG
CCGCACCGTGAAAGAGGCGGCTGCACTGCTTGGCGTGCATCGCTCGACCCTGTACCGCGCACTTGAGCGC
AGCGAGGAAGTGACGCCCACCGAGGCCAGGCGGCGCGGTGCCTTCCGTGAGGACGCATTGACCGAGGCCG
ACGCCCTGGCGGCCGCCGAGAATGAACGCCAAGAGGAACAAGCATGAAACCGCACCAGGACGGCCAGGAC
GAACCGTTTTTCATTACCGAAGAGATCGAGGCGGAGATGATCGCGGCCGGGTACGTGTTCGAGCCGCCCG
CGCACGTCTCAACCGTGCGGCTGCATGAAATCCTGGCCGGTTTGTCTGATGCCAAGCTGGCGGCCTGGCC
GGCCAGCTTGGCCGCTGAAGAAACCGAGCGCCGCCGTCTAAAAAGGTGATGTGTATTTGAGTAAAACAGC
TTGCGTCATGCGGTCGCTGCGTATATGATGCGATGAGTAAATAAACAAATACGCAAGGGGAACGCATGAA
GGTTATCGCTGTACTTAACCAGAAAGGCGGGTCAGGCAAGACGACCATCGCAACCCATCTAGCCCGCGCC
CTGCAACTCGCCGGGGCCGATGTTCTGTTAGTCGATTCCGATCCCCAGGGCAGTGCCCGCGATTGGGCGG
CCGTGCGGGAAGATCAACCGCTAACCGTTGTCGGCATCGACCGCCCGACGATTGACCGCGACGTGAAGGC
CATCGGCCGGCGCGACTTCGTAGTGATCGACGGAGCGCCCCAGGCGGCGGACTTGGCTGTGTCCGCGATC
AAGGCAGCCGACTTCGTGCTGATTCCGGTGCAGCCAAGCCCTTACGACATATGGGCCACCGCCGACCTGG
TGGAGCTGGTTAAGCAGCGCATTGAGGTCACGGATGGAAGGCTACAAGCGGCCTTTGTCGTGTCGCGGGC
GATCAAAGGCACGCGCATCGGCGGTGAGGTTGCCGAGGCGCTGGCCGGGTACGAGCTGCCCATTCTTGAG
TCCCGTATCACGCAGCGCGTGAGCTACCCAGGCACTGCCGCCGCCGGCACAACCGTTCTTGAATCAGAAC
CCGAGGGCGACGCTGCCCGCGAGGTCCAGGCGCTGGCCGCTGAAATTAAATCAAAACTCATTTGAGTTAA
TGAGGTAAAGAGAAAATGAGCAAAAGCACAAACACGCTAAGTGCCGGCCGTCCGAGCGCACGCAGCAGCA
AGGCTGCAACGTTGGCCAGCCTGGCAGACACGCCAGCCATGAAGCGGGTCAACTTTCAGTTGCCGGCGGA
GGATCACACCAAGCTGAAGATGTACGCGGTACGCCAAGGCAAGACCATTACCGAGCTGCTATCTGAATAC
ATCGCGCAGCTACCAGAGTAAATGAGCAAATGAATAAATGAGTAGATGAATTTTAGCGGCTAAAGGAGGC
GGCATGGAAAATCAAGAACAACCAGGCACCGACGCCGTGGAATGCCCCATGTGTGGAGGAACGGGCGGTT
GGCCAGGCGTAAGCGGCTGGGTTGCCTGCCGGCCCTGCAATGGCACTGGAACCCCCAAGCCCGAGGAATC
GGCGTGAGCGGTCGCAAACCATCCGGCCCGGTACAAATCGGCGCGGCGCTGGGTGATGACCTGGTGGAGA
AGTTGAAGGCCGCGCAGGCCGCCCAGCGGCAACGCATCGAGGCAGAAGCACGCCCCGGTGAATCGTGGCA
AGCGGCCGCTGATCGAATCCGCAAAGAATCCCGGCAACCGCCGGCAGCCGGTGCGCCGTCGATTAGGAAG
CCGCCCAAGGGCGACGAGCAACCAGATTTTTTCGTTCCGATGCTCTATGACGTGGGCACCCGCGATAGTC
GCAGCATCATGGACGTGGCCGTTTTCCGTCTGTCGAAGCGTGACCGACGAGCTGGCGAGGTGATCCGCTA
CGAGCTTCCAGACGGGCACGTAGAGGTTTCCGCAGGGCCGGCCGGCATGGCCAGTGTGTGGGATTACGAC
CTGGTACTGATGGCGGTTTCCCATCTAACCGAATCCATGAACCGATACCGGGAAGGGAAGGGAGACAAGC
CCGGCCGCGTGTTCCGTCCACACGTTGCGGACGTACTCAAGTTCTGCCGGCGAGCCGATGGCGGAAAGCA
GAAAGACGACCTGGTAGAAACCTGCATTCGGTTAAACACCACGCACGTTGCCATGCAGCGTACGAAGAAG
GCCAAGAACGGCCGCCTGGTGACGGTATCCGAGGGTGAAGCCTTGATTAGCCGCTACAAGATCGTAAAGA
GCGAAACCGGGCGGCCGGAGTACATCGAGATCGAGCTAGCTGATTGGATGTACCGCGAGATCACAGAAGG
CAAGAACCCGGACGTGCTGACGGTTCACCCCGATTACTTTTTGATCGATCCCGGCATCGGCCGTTTTCTC
TACCGCCTGGCACGCCGCGCCGCAGGCAAGGCAGAAGCCAGATGGTTGTTCAAGACGATCTACGAACGCA
GTGGCAGCGCCGGAGAGTTCAAGAAGTTCTGTTTCACCGTGCGCAAGCTGATCGGGTCAAATGACCTGCC
GGAGTACGATTTGAAGGAGGAGGCGGGGCAGGCTGGCCCGATCCTAGTCATGCGCTACCGCAACCTGATC
GAGGGCGAAGCATCCGCCGGTTCCTAATGTACGGAGCAGATGCTAGGGCAAATTGCCCTAGCAGGGGAAA
AAGGTCGAAAAGGTCTCTTTCCTGTGGATAGCACGTACATTGGGAACCCAAAGCCGTACATTGGGAACCG
GAACCCGTACATTGGGAACCCAAAGCCGTACATTGGGAACCGGTCACACATGTAAGTGACTGATATAAAA
GAGAAAAAAGGCGATTTTTCCGCCTAAAACTCTTTAAAACTTATTAAAACTCTTAAAACCCGCCTGGCCT
GTGCATAACTGTCTGGCCAGCGCACAGCCGAAGAGCTGCAAAAAGCGCCTACCCTTCGGTCGCTGCGCTC
CCTACGCCCCGCCGCTTCGCGTCGGCCTATCGCGGCCGCTGGCCGCTCAAAAATGGCTGGCCTACGGCCA
GGCAATCTACCAGGGCGCGGACAAGCCGCGCCGTCGCCACTCGACCGCCGGCGCCCACATCAAGGCACCC
TGCCTCGCGCGTTTCGGTGATGACGGTGAAAACCTCTGACACATGCAGCTCCCGGAGACGGTCACAGCTT
GTCTGTAAGCGGATGCCGGGAGCAGACAAGCCCGTCAGGGCGCGTCAGCGGGTGTTGGCGGGTGTCGGGG
CGCAGCCATGACCCAGTCACGTAGCGATAGCGGAGTGTATACTGGCTTAACTATGCGGCATCAGAGCAGA
TTGTACTGAGAGTGCACCATATGCGGTGTGAAATACCGCACAGATGCGTAAGGAGAAAATACCGCATCAG
GCGCTCTTCCGCTTCCTCGCTCACTGACTCGCTGCGCTCGGTCGTTCGGCTGCGGCGAGCGGTATCAGCT
CACTCAAAGGCGGTAATACGGTTATCCACAGAATCAGGGGATAACGCAGGAAAGAACATGTGAGCAAAAG
GCCAGCAAAAGGCCAGGAACCGTAAAAAGGCCGCGTTGCTGGCGTTTTTCCATAGGCTCCGCCCCCCTGA
CGAGCATCACAAAAATCGACGCTCAAGTCAGAGGTGGCGAAACCCGACAGGACTATAAAGATACCAGGCG
TTTCCCCCTGGAAGCTCCCTCGTGCGCTCTCCTGTTCCGACCCTGCCGCTTACCGGATACCTGTCCGCCT
TTCTCCCTTCGGGAAGCGTGGCGCTTTCTCATAGCTCACGCTGTAGGTATCTCAGTTCGGTGTAGGTCGT
TCGCTCCAAGCTGGGCTGTGTGCACGAACCCCCCGTTCAGCCCGACCGCTGCGCCTTATCCGGTAACTAT
CGTCTTGAGTCCAACCCGGTAAGACACGACTTATCGCCACTGGCAGCAGCCACTGGTAACAGGATTAGCA
GAGCGAGGTATGTAGGCGGTGCTACAGAGTTCTTGAAGTGGTGGCCTAACTACGGCTACACTAGAAGGAC
AGTATTTGGTATCTGCGCTCTGCTGAAGCCAGTTACCTTCGGAAAAAGAGTTGGTAGCTCTTGATCCGGC
AAACAAACCACCGCTGGTAGCGGTGGTTTTTTTGTTTGCAAGCAGCAGATTACGCGCAGAAAAAAAGGAT
CTCAAGAAGATCCTTTGATCTTTTCTACGGGGTCTGACGCTCAGTGGAACGAAAACTCACGTTAAGGGAT
TTTGGTCATGCATTCTAGGTACTAAAACAATTCATCCAGTAAAATATAATATTTTATTTTCTCCCAATCA
GGCTTGATCCCCAGTAAGTCAAAAAATAGCTCGACATACTGTTCTTCCCCGATATCCTCCCTGATCGACC
GGACGCAGAAGGCAATGTCATACCACTTGTCCGCCCTGCCGCTTCTCCCAAGATCAATAAAGCCACTTAC
TTTGCCATCTTTCACAAAGATGTTGCTGTCTCCCAGGTCGCCGTGGGAAAAGACAAGTTCCTCTTCGGGC
TTTTCCGTCTTTAAAAAATCATACAGCTCGCGCGGATCTTTAAATGGAGTGTCTTCTTCCCAGTTTTCGC
AATCCACATCGGCCAGATCGTTATTCAGTAAGTAATCCAATTCGGCTAAGCGGCTGTCTAAGCTATTCGT
ATAGGGACAATCCGATATGTCGATGGAGTGAAAGAGCCTGATGCACTCCGCATACAGCTCGATAATCTTT
TCAGGGCTTTGTTCATCTTCATACTCTTCCGAGCAAAGGACGCCATCGGCCTCACTCATGAGCAGATTGC
TCCAGCCATCATGCCGTTCAAAGTGCAGGACCTTTGGAACAGGCAGCTTTCCTTCCAGCCATAGCATCAT
GTCCTTTTCCCGTTCCACATCATAGGTGGTCCCTTTATACCGGCTGTCCGTCATTTTTAAATATAGGTTT
TCATTTTCTCCCACCAGCTTATATACCTTAGCAGGAGACATTCCTTCCGTATCTTTTACGCAGCGGTATT
TTTCGATCAGTTTTTTCAATTCCGGTGATATTCTCATTTTAGCCATTTATTATTTCCTTCCTCTTTTCTA
CAGTATTTAAAGATACCCCAAGAAGCTAATTATAACAAGACGAACTCCAATTCACTGTTCCTTGCATTCT
AAAACCTTAAATACCAGAAAACAGCTTTTTCAAAGTTGTTTTCAAAGTTGGCGTATAACATAGTATCGAC
GGAGCCGATTTTGAAACCGCGGTGATCACAGGCAGCAACGCTCTGTCATCGTTACAATCAACATGCTACC
CTCCGCGAGATCATCCGTGTTTCAAACCCGGCAGCTTAGTTGCCGTTCTTCCGAATAGCATCGGTAACAT
GAGCAAAGTCTGCCGCCTTACAACGGCTCTCCCGCTGACGCCGTCCCGGACTGATGGGCTGCCTGTATCG
AGTGGTGATTTTGTGCCGAGCTGCCGGTCGGGGAGCTGTTGGCTGGCTGGTGGCAGGATATATTGTGGTG
TAAACAAATTGACGCTTAGACAACTTAATAACACATTGCGGACGTTTTTAATGTACTGAATTAACGCCGA
ATTAATTCGAGCTCGGATCTGATAATTTATTTGAAAATTCATAAGAAAAGCAAACGTTACATGAATTGAT
GAAACAATACAAAGACAGATAAAGCCACGCACATTTAGGATATTGGCCGAGATTACTGAATATTGAGTAA
GATCACGGAATTTCTGACAGGAGCATGTCTTCAATTCAGCCCAAATGGCAGTTGAAATACTCAAACCGCC
CCATATGCAGGAGCGGATCATTCATTGTTTGTTTGGTTGCCTTTGCCAACATGGGAGTCCAAGATTCTGC
AGTCAAATCTCGGTGACGGGCAGGACCGGACGGGGCGGTACCGGCAGGCTGAAGTCCAGCTGCCAGAAAC
CCACGTCATGCCAGTTCCCGTGCTTGAAGCCGGCCGCCCGCAGCATGCCGCGGGGGGCATATCCGAGCGC
CTCGTGCATGCGCACGCTCGGGTCGTTGGGCAGCCCGATGACAGCGACCACGCTCTTGAAGCCCTGTGCC
TCCAGGGACTTCAGCAGGTGGGTGTAGAGCGTGGAGCCCAGTCCCGTCCGCTGGTGGCGGGGGGAGACGT
ACACGGTCGACTCGGCCGTCCAGTCGTAGGCGTTGCGTGCCTTCCAGGGGCCCGCGTAGGCGATGCCGGC
GACCTCGCCGTCCACCTCGGCGACGAGCCAGGGATAGCGCTCCCGCAGACGGACGAGGTCGTCCGTCCAC
TCCTGCGGTTCCTGCGGCTCGGTACGGAAGTTGACCGTGCTTGTCTCGATGTAGTGGTTGACGATGGTGC
AGACCGCCGGCATGTCCGCCTCGGTGGCACGGCGGATGTCGGCCGGGCGTCGTTCTGGGCTCATCGATTC
GATTTGGTGTATCGAGATTGGTTATGAAATTCAGATGCTAGTGTAATGTATTGGTAATTTGGGAAGATAT
AATAGGAAGCAAGGCTATTTATCCATTTCTGAAAAGGCGAAATGGCGTCACCGCGAGCGTCACGCGCATT
CCGTTCTTGCTGTAAAGCGTTGTTTGGTACACTTTTGACTAGCGAGGCTTGGCGTGTCAGCGTATCTATT
CAAAAGTCGTTAATGGCTGCGGATCAAGAAAAAGTTGGAATAGAAACAGAATACCCGCGAAATTCAGGCC
CGGTTGCCATGTCCTACACGCCGAAATAAACGACCAAATTAGTAGAAAAATAAAAACTGACTCGGATACT
TACGTCACGTCTTGCGCACTGATTTGAAAAATCTCAGAATTCATGGATCCTAGGTGAGTCTAGAGAGTTA
ATTAAGTTTGCAAGCAGCAGATTACGCGCAGAAAAAAAGGATCTCAAGGAGATCCTTTGGATCACAAAAA
AAAAGCCCGCTCATTAGGCGGGTTAAATTCCCGGGTACTGCAGCCGATTCATTAATGCAGGTTAACCTGG
CTTATCGAAATTAATACGACTCACTATAGGGAGACCGGCAGATCTGATCCCTACTCCAAAAATGTCAAAG
ATACAGTCTCAGAAGACCAAAGGGCTAT
