>Addgene plasmid #84188 | pFGC5941-PacI-ath-STTM867 | depositor partial sequence | sequence record 160744 | STTM
TTCCTAATAAACTGCCATGTTCAAGTTGTTGTTGTTATGGTCTAATTTAAATATGGTCTAAAGAAGAAGA
ATTTCCTAATAAACTGCCATGTTCAA
